Addgene plasmid #127616: myc-KIF5A
Purpose: N-terminal myc-tagged mouse KIF5A
Depositing lab: Josef Kittler. Depositing organization: University College London. Publication: Delivery of GABAARs to synapses is mediated by HAP1-KIF5 and disrupted by mutant huntingtin. Twelvetrees AE, Yuen EY, Arancibia-Carcamo IL, MacAskill AF, Rostaing P, Lumb MJ, Humbert S, Triller A, Saudou F, Yan Z, Kittler JT. Neuron. 2010 Jan 14;65(1):53-65. doi: 10.1016/j.neuron.2009.12.007. PubMed 20152113.
Backbone
  Vector backbone: pRK5
  Vector type: Mammalian Expression
Growth in bacteria
  Bacterial resistance: Ampicillin, 100 μg/mL
  Growth temperature: 37°C
  Growth strain: DH5alpha
  Copy number: Unknown
Gene/Insert
  Gene/Insert name: KIF5A (alt name: Kinesin heavy chain isoform 5A)
  Species: M. musculus (mouse)
  Entrez Gene: Kif5a (a.k.a. D10Bwg0738e, Khc, Kif5, Kns, mKIAA4086)
  Tag / fusion protein: myc (N terminal on insert)
Terms and licenses: Academic/Nonprofit Terms; Industry Terms: Not Available to Industry
How to cite: myc-KIF5A was a gift from Josef Kittler (Addgene plasmid # 127616 ; http://n2t.net/addgene:127616 ; RRID:Addgene_127616)
