[The description below was written by a language model from this plasmid's Addgene catalogue record and pLannotate feature annotations shown in this document.]
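Description:
myc-KIF5A is a mammalian expression plasmid built on the pRK5 backbone that encodes mouse KIF5A (kinesin heavy chain isoform 5A) carrying an N-terminal myc epitope tag. In the 7,777 nt full-sequence record, the human cytomegalovirus immediate early enhancer and promoter sit at the start of the expression cassette, followed by a fragment of the modified CMV intron A and an SP6 promoter that could be used for in vitro transcription. The annotated Kif5a coding sequence spans roughly 3.1 kb and is terminated by an SV40 polyadenylation signal. The myc tag is listed in the catalogue fields but is not called as a separate feature. It presumably lies in the unannotated stretch just upstream of the Kif5a reading frame. A short match to an IgH signal sequence fragment is also annotated in this leader region. The record gives no indication that it has any functional role.

For propagation in E. coli the plasmid carries a high-copy ColE1/pUC-type origin and the β-lactamase gene with its own promoter, giving ampicillin selection. An M13 phage origin allows single-stranded DNA production. The SV40 enhancer/early promoter region sits downstream of the cassette, and no mammalian selection marker is annotated, so the construct suits transient transfection. The remaining lac promoter/operator, lacZα, lacI, bom and rop fragments are backbone remnants.

KIF5A is a microtubule-dependent motor involved in axonal and vesicular transport in neurons. The tagged protein can be detected or immunoprecipitated with anti-myc antibodies, and the associated publication concerns HAP1–KIF5-mediated delivery of GABA-A receptors to synapses.
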