Features (pLannotate 1.2.2; 20 found; start..end, strand, type, name):
      1..380     +  enhancer       CMV enhancer: human cytomegalovirus immediate early enhancer
    381..584     +  promoter       CMV promoter: human cytomegalovirus (CMV) immediate early promoter
    720..763     +  intron         CMV intron (fragment): modified intron A from human cytomegalovirus
    815..833     +  promoter       SP6 promoter: promoter for bacteriophage SP6 RNA polymerase
    837..874     +  CDS            IgH signal sequence (fragment): signal sequence from the mouse immunoglobulin heavy chain variable region
    957..4037    +  CDS            Kif5a: KIF5A_MOUSE - Also known as Kiaa4086, Kif5, Nkhc1. Experimental evidence at protein level: Swiss-Prot protein existence level 1. Microtubule-dependent motor required for slow axonal transport of neurofilament proteins (NFH, NFM and NFL) (PubMed:12682084). Can induce formation of neurite-like membrane protrusions in non-neuronal cells in a ZFYVE27-dependent manner. The ZFYVE27-KIF5A complex contributes to the vesicular transport of VAPA, VAPB, SURF4, RAB11A, RAB11B and RTN3 proteins in neurons (PubMed:21976701). Required for anterograde axonal transportation of MAPK8IP3/JIP3 which is essential
   4077..4211    +  polyA_signal   SV40 poly(A) signal: SV40 polyadenylation signal
   4280..4637    +  promoter       SV40 promoter: SV40 enhancer and early promoter
   4656..4810    +  CDS            lacZα (fragment): LacZα fragment of β-galactosidase; lacZ fragment
   4816..4867    -  misc_feature   bom (fragment): basis of mobility region from pBR322
   4886..5266    +  rep_origin     M13 ori (sequence partly withheld): M13 bacteriophage origin of replication; arrow indicates direction of (+) strand synthesis
   5342..5391    -  misc_feature   bom (fragment): basis of mobility region from pBR322
   5493..5528    -  CDS            rop (fragment): Rop protein, which maintains plasmids at low copy number; rop
   5623..5727    +  promoter       AmpR promoter: bla
   5728..6588    +  CDS            AmpR: β-lactamase; bla; confers resistance to ampicillin, carbenicillin, and related antibiotics
   6759..7347    +  rep_origin     ori: high-copy-number ColE1/pMB1/pBR322/pUC origin of replication
   7530..7622    +  CDS            lacI (fragment): lac repressor; lacI; The lac repressor binds to the lac operator to inhibit transcription in E. coli. This inhibition can be relieved by adding lactose or isopropyl-β-D-thiogalactopyranoside (IPTG).
   7635..7656    +  protein_bind   CAP binding site: CAP binding activates transcription in the presence of cAMP. E. coli catabolite activator protein
   7671..7701    +  promoter       lac promoter: promoter for the E. coli lac operon
   7709..7725    +  protein_bind   lac operator: The lac repressor binds to the lac operator to inhibit transcription in E. coli. This inhibition can be relieved by adding lactose or isopropyl-β-D-thiogalactopyranoside (IPTG). lac repressor encoded by lacI
>Addgene plasmid #127616 | myc-KIF5A | addgene full sequence | sequence record 271905 | Addgene NGS Result
GACATTGATTATTGACTAGTTATTAATAGTAATCAATTACGGGGTCATTAGTTCATAGCCCATATATGGA
GTTCCGCGTTACATAACTTACGGTAAATGGCCCGCCTGGCTGACCGCCCAACGACCCCCGCCCATTGACG
TCAATAATGACGTATGTTCCCATAGTAACGCCAATAGGGACTTTCCATTGACGTCAATGGGTGGAGTATT
TACGGTAAACTGCCCACTTGGCAGTACATCAAGTGTATCATATGCCAAGTACGCCCCCTATTGACGTCAA
TGACGGTAAATGGCCCGCCTGGCATTATGCCCAGTACATGACCTTATGGGACTTTCCTACTTGGCAGTAC
ATCTACGTATTAGTCATCGCTATTACCATGGTGATGCGGTTTTGGCAGTACATCAATGGGCGTGGATAGC
GGTTTGACTCACGGGGATTTCCAAGTCTCCACCCCATTGACGTCAATGGGAGTTTGTTTTGGCACCAAAA
TCAACGGGACTTTCCAAAATGTCGTAACAACTCCGCCCCATTGACGCAAATGGGCGGTAGGCGTGTACGG
TGGGAGGTCTATATAAGCAGAGCTCGTTTAGTGAACCGTCAGATCGCCTGGAGACGCCATCCACGCTGTT
TTGACCTCCATAGAAGACACCGGGACCGATCCAGCCTCCGCGGCCGGGAACGGTGCATTGGAACGCGGAT
TCCCCGTGCCAAGAGTGACGTAAGTACCGCCTATAGAGTCTATAGGCCCACCCCCTTGGCTTCGTTAGAA
CGCGGCTACAATTAATACATAACCTTATGTATCATACACATACGATTTAGGTGACACTATAGAATAACAT
CCACTTTGCCTTTCTCTCCACAGGTGTCCACTCCCAGGTCCAACTGCACCTCGGTTCTATCGATTGAATT
GGCCACCATGGAGCAGAAGCTGATCTCCGAGGAGGACCTGGGATCCATGGCGGAGACTAACAACGAATGC
AGCATCAAGGTGCTTTGCCGATTTCGGCCCCTGAACCAGGCCGAGATTCTGCGGGGGGACAAGTTCATCC
CCATTTTCCAAGGGGACGACAGCGTCATTATTGGGGGAAAGCCATATGTCTTTGACCGCGTCTTCCCCCC
AAACACCACTCAGGAGCAGGTTTACCACGCCTGTGCCATGCAGATCGTCAAAGACGTCCTTGCTGGTTAC
AATGGCACAATCTTCGCTTATGGACAGACATCCTCAGGGAAAACGCATACCATGGAGGGGAAGCTGCACG
ACCCTCAGCTGATGGGCATCATTCCCCGGATCGCTCGAGACATCTTCAACCACATCTACTCCATGGATGA
GAACCTTGAATTCCACATTAAGGTATCTTACTTCGAGATTTACCTGGATAAGATCCGTGACCTTTTGGAT
GTGACCAAGACGAACCTGTCCGTGCATGAGGACAAAAACCGGGTGCCGTTTGTCAAGGGTTGTACCGAAC
GCTTTGTGTCCAGCCCAGAGGAGATTCTGGATGTGATCGATGAGGGGAAGTCCAACCGTCACGTAGCTGT
CACCAACATGAACGAGCACAGTTCTCGGAGCCACAGCATCTTCCTCATCAACATCAAGCAGGAGAACGTA
GAGACCGAGCAGAAGCTCAGCGGGAAGCTGTACCTCGTGGATCTGGCCGGAAGCGAGAAGGTCAGCAAGA
CAGGGGCAGAGGGAGCCGTTCTGGACGAGGCAAAGAATATCAACAAGTCGCTGTCGGCCCTGGGGAACGT
GATCTCTGCACTGGCAGAGGGCACCAAAAGCTACGTGCCGTACCGCGACAGCAAAATGACGAGGATTCTC
CAGGACTCTCTGGGAGGGAACTGCAGGACTACCATGTTCATCTGCTGCTCGCCGTCCAGCTACAATGACG
CAGAGACCAAGTCCACGCTCATGTTTGGACAGCGGGCGAAGACCATCAAGAACACTGCCTCAGTGAATCT
GGAGCTGACTGCTGAGCAGTGGAAGAAGAAGTATGAGAAGGAGAAGGAGAAGACCAAGGCCCAGAAGGAG
ACAATTGCGAAGCTAGAGGCTGAGCTTAGCCGGTGGCGCAATGGAGAGAATGTGCCTGAGACTGAGCGCC
TGGCTGGAGAGGACTCAGCTCTGGGAGCTGAGCTCTGCGAGGAGACCCCTGTGAATGACAACTCATCCAT
TGTGGTACGCATCGCACCTGAGGAAAGGCAGAAATATGAGGAAGAGATCCGCCGTCTCTACAAGCAGCTT
GATGACAAGGATGATGAGATCAACCAGCAGAGCCAGCTCATTGAGAAGCTGAAGCAGCAGATGCTGGACC
AGGAAGAGCTGCTCGTGTCCACTCGGGGAGACAACGAGAAGGTCCAGCGGGAGCTTAGCCACCTGCAGTC
CGAGAACGATGCTGCGAAGGACGAGGTGAAGGAAGTGCTGCAGGCCCTAGAGGAGCTGGCGGTCAACTAC
GACCAGAAGTCCCAGGAGGTGGAGGAGAAGAGCCAGCAGAACCAGCTGCTGGTGGACGAGCTGTCCCAGA
AAGTGGCCACCATGCTGTCCCTGGAGTCCGAGCTACAGCGGCTCCAGGAGGTCAGTGGACACCAGCGAAA
GCGGATCGCTGAGGTGCTGAATGGGCTGATGAGGGACCTGAGTGAGTTCAGTGTCATCGTGGGCAACGGC
GAGATTAAGCTGCCCGTGGAGATCAGTGGGGCCATCGAGGAGGAGTTCACGGTGGCCCGGCTCTACATCA
GCAAGATCAAGTCGGAGGTGAAGTCCGTGGTTAAGCGATGTCGGCAGCTGGAGAACCTCCAGGTGGAGTG
TCATCGCAAGATGGAGGTGACCGGTAGGGAGCTGTCATCTTGCCAACTGCTCATCTCACAGCATGAGGCC
AAGATCCGTTCACTCACGGAGTACATGCAGACTGTGGAGTTGAAGAAACGGCACCTGGAAGAGTCCTACG
ACTCCCTGAGCGATGAGCTTGCCAGGCTCCAGGCGCACGAAACTGTACACGAGGTAGCTCTGAAAGACAA
GGAGCCAGACACACAGGACGCGGAGGAGGTGAAGAAGGCCCTGGAACTACAGATGGAGAATCACCGTGAG
GCCCATCACCGGCAGCTGGCCCGCCTCCGGGATGAGATTAATGAGAAACAGAAAACCATTGATGAGCTGA
AAGACCTGAACCAGAAGCTCCAGTTAGAGCTGGAGAAGCTTCAGGCCGACTATGAGAGGCTGAAGAATGA
AGAGAACGAGAAGAGCGCCAAGCTCCAGGAGCTGACATTTCTGTATGAGCGACATGAGCAGTCCAAGCAG
GACCTCAAGGGGCTGGAGGAGACAGTTGCCCGTGAACTCCAGACCCTCCACAACCTTCGCAAGCTGTTCG
TTCAAGACGTCACGACTCGAGTCAAGAAAAGTGCAGAAATGGAGCCCGAGGACAGTGGGGGGATTCATTC
CCAAAAGCAGAAGATCTCCTTTCTTGAGAACAACCTGGAACAGCTTACAAAGGTTCACAAACAGCTGGTA
CGTGACAATGCAGATCTGCGTTGTGAGCTTCCTAAATTGGAAAAACGACTTCGGGCTACGGCTGAGAGAG
TTAAGGCCCTGGAGGGTGCACTGAAGGAGGCCAAGGAGGGCGCTATGAAGGACAAGCGTAGATACCAGCA
GGAGGTGGACCGCATCAAAGAAGCCGTGCGGTACAAGAGCTCCGGCAAGCGGGGCCATTCTGCCCAGATC
GCTAAGCCTGTGAGGCCTGGCCACTATCCTGCCTCCTCACCCACCAACCCCTACGGCACCCGGAGCCCCG
AGTGTATCAGCTACACCAACAACCTCTTCCAGAACTACCAGAACCTGCACCTGCAGGCTGCGCCTAGCTC
CACTTCAGATATGTACTTTGCCAGCAGCGGAGCCACATCTGTTGCCCCCTTGGCTTCCTACCAGAAGGCC
AACATGGACAATGGAAATGCCACAGATATCAACGACAACAGGAGTGACCTGCCGTGTGGCTATGAGGCTG
AGGACCAGGCCAAGCTTTTCCCTCTCCACCAAGAGACAGCAGCCAGCTAATCTAGAATTCCTGCAGAAGC
TTGGCCGCCATGGCCCAACTTGTTTATTGCAGCTTATAATGGTTACAAATAAAGCAATAGCATCACAAAT
TTCACAAATAAAGCATTTTTTTCACTGCATTCTAGTTGTGGTTTGTCCAAACTCATCAATGTATCTTATC
ATGTCTGGATCGGGAATTAATTCGGCGCAGCACCATGGCCTGAAATAACCTCTGAAAGAGGAACTTGGTT
AGGTACCTTCTGAGGCGGAAAGAACCAGCTGTGGAATGTGTGTCAGTTAGGGTGTGGAAAGTCCCCAGGC
TCCCCAGCAGGCAGAAGTATGCAAAGCATGCATCTCAATTAGTCAGCAACCAGGTGTGGAAAGTCCCCAG
GCTCCCCAGCAGGCAGAAGTATGCAAAGCATGCATCTCAATTAGTCAGCAACCATAGTCCCGCCCCTAAC
TCCGCCCATCCCGCCCCTAACTCCGCCCAGTTCCGCCCATTCTCCGCCCCATGGCTGACTAATTTTTTTT
ATTTATGCAGAGGCCGAGGCCGCCTCGGCCTCTGAGCTATTCCAGAAGTAGTGAGGAGGCTTTTTTGGAG
GCCTAGGCTTTTGCAAAAAGCTGTTAACAGCTTGGCACTGGCCGTCGTTTTACAACGTCGTGACTGGGAA
AACCCTGGCGTTACCCAACTTAATCGCCTTGCAGCACATCCCCCTTTCGCCAGCTGGCGTAATAGCGAAG
AGGCCCGCACCGATCGCCCTTCCCAACAGTTGCGCAGCCTGAATGGCGAATGGCGCCTGATGCGGTATTT
TCTCCTTACGCATCTGTGCGGTATTTCACACCGCATA
[142 nt withheld, positions 4868-5009]
C
[141 nt withheld, positions 5011-5151]
CCTTTGACGTTGGAGTCCACGTTCTTT
[37 nt withheld, positions 5179-5215]
ACCCTATCTCGGGCTATTCTTTTGATTTATAAGGGATTTTGCCGATTTCGGCCTATTGGTTAAAAAATGA
GCTGATTTAACAAAAATTTAACGCGAATTTTAACAAAATATTAACGTTTACAATTTTATGGTGCACTCTC
AGTACAATCTGCTCTGATGCCGCATAGTTAAGCCAGCCCCGACACCCGCCAACACCCGCTGACGCGCCCT
GACGGGCTTGTCTGCTCCCGGCATCCGCTTACAGACAAGCTGTGACCGTCTCCGGGAGCTGCATGTGTCA
GAGGTTTTCACCGTCATCACCGAAACGCGCGAGACGAAAGGGCCTCGTGATACGCCTATTTTTATAGGTT
AATGTCATGATAATAATGGTTTCTTAGACGTCAGGTGGCACTTTTCGGGGAAATGTGCGCGGAACCCCTA
TTTGTTTATTTTTCTAAATACATTCAAATATGTATCCGCTCATGAGACAATAACCCTGATAAATGCTTCA
ATAATATTGAAAAAGGAAGAGTATGAGTATTCAACATTTCCGTGTCGCCCTTATTCCCTTTTTTGCGGCA
TTTTGCCTTCCTGTTTTTGCTCACCCAGAAACGCTGGTGAAAGTAAAAGATGCTGAAGATCAGTTGGGTG
CACGAGTGGGTTACATCGAACTGGATCTCAACAGCGGTAAGATCCTTGAGAGTTTTCGCCCCGAAGAACG
TTTTCCAATGATGAGCACTTTTAAAGTTCTGCTATGTGGCGCGGTATTATCCCGTATTGACGCCGGGCAA
GAGCAACTCGGTCGCCGCATACACTATTCTCAGAATGACTTGGTTGAGTACTCACCAGTCACAGAAAAGC
ATCTTACGGATGGCATGACAGTAAGAGAATTATGCAGTGCTGCCATAACCATGAGTGATAACACTGCGGC
CAACTTACTTCTGACAACGATCGGAGGACCGAAGGAGCTAACCGCTTTTTTGCACAACATGGGGGATCAT
GTAACTCGCCTTGATCGTTGGGAACCGGAGCTGAATGAAGCCATACCAAACGACGAGCGTGACACCACGA
TGCCTGTAGCAATGGCAACAACGTTGCGCAAACTATTAACTGGCGAACTACTTACTCTAGCTTCCCGGCA
ACAATTAATAGACTGGATGGAGGCGGATAAAGTTGCAGGACCACTTCTGCGCTCGGCCCTTCCGGCTGGC
TGGTTTATTGCTGATAAATCTGGAGCCGGTGAGCGTGGGTCTCGCGGTATCATTGCAGCACTGGGGCCAG
ATGGTAAGCCCTCCCGTATCGTAGTTATCTACACGACGGGGAGTCAGGCAACTATGGATGAACGAAATAG
ACAGATCGCTGAGATAGGTGCCTCACTGATTAAGCATTGGTAACTGTCAGACCAAGTTTACTCATATATA
CTTTAGATTGATTTAAAACTTCATTTTTAATTTAAAAGGATCTAGGTGAAGATCCTTTTTGATAATCTCA
TGACCAAAATCCCTTAACGTGAGTTTTCGTTCCACTGAGCGTCAGACCCCGTAGAAAAGATCAAAGGATC
TTCTTGAGATCCTTTTTTTCTGCGCGTAATCTGCTGCTTGCAAACAAAAAAACCACCGCTACCAGCGGTG
GTTTGTTTGCCGGATCAAGAGCTACCAACTCTTTTTCCGAAGGTAACTGGCTTCAGCAGAGCGCAGATAC
CAAATACTGTTCTTCTAGTGTAGCCGTAGTTAGGCCACCACTTCAAGAACTCTGTAGCACCGCCTACATA
CCTCGCTCTGCTAATCCTGTTACCAGTGGCTGCTGCCAGTGGCGATAAGTCGTGTCTTACCGGGTTGGAC
TCAAGACGATAGTTACCGGATAAGGCGCAGCGGTCGGGCTGAACGGGGGGTTCGTGCACACAGCCCAGCT
TGGAGCGAACGACCTACACCGAACTGAGATACCTACAGCGTGAGCTATGAGAAAGCGCCACGCTTCCCGA
AGGGAGAAAGGCGGACAGGTATCCGGTAAGCGGCAGGGTCGGAACAGGAGAGCGCACGAGGGAGCTTCCA
GGGGGAAACGCCTGGTATCTTTATAGTCCTGTCGGGTTTCGCCACCTCTGACTTGAGCGTCGATTTTTGT
GATGCTCGTCAGGGGGGCGGAGCCTATGGAAAAACGCCAGCAACGCGGCCTTTTTACGGTTCCTGGCCTT
TTGCTGGCCTTTTGCTCACATGTTCTTTCCTGCGTTATCCCCTGATTCTGTGGATAACCGTATTACCGCC
TTTGAGTGAGCTGATACCGCTCGCCGCAGCCGAACGACCGAGCGCAGCGAGTCAGTGAGCGAGGAAGCGG
AAGAGCGCCCAATACGCAAACCGCCTCTCCCCGCGCGTTGGCCGATTCATTAATGCAGCTGGCACGACAG
GTTTCCCGACTGGAAAGCGGGCAGTGAGCGCAACGCAATTAATGTGAGTTAGCTCACTCATTAGGCACCC
CAGGCTTTACACTTTATGCTTCCGGCTCGTATGTTGTGTGGAATTGTGAGCGGATAACAATTTCACACAG
GAAACAGCTATGACATGATTACGAATTAATTCGAGCTCGCCC
